Addgene plasmid #229351: pXTK114 [Term_T0_PartType10]
Purpose: XanthoMoClo Golden Gate Part Plasmid for cloning, contains Term_T0_PartType10
Depositing lab: Michael Springer. Depositing organization: Harvard Medical School. Publication: XanthoMoClo horizontal line A Robust Modular Cloning Genetic Toolkit for the Genera Xanthobacter and Roseixanthobacter. Soltysiak MPM, Ory ALH, Lee AD, Christophersen CE, Jalihal AP, Springer M. ACS Synth Biol. 2025 Apr 18;14(4):1173-1190. doi: 10.1021/acssynbio.4c00806. Epub 2025 Mar 13. PubMed 40080684.
Backbone
  Vector backbone: pXTK
  Vector type: Bacterial Expression
Growth in bacteria
  Bacterial resistance: Ampicillin, 100 μg/mL
  Growth temperature: 37°C
  Growth strain: DH5alpha
  Copy number: Low Copy
Gene/Insert
  Gene/Insert name: T0 Terminator (alt name: Term_T0_PartType10)
  Species: Escherichia coli phage
  Cloning method: Restriction Enzyme; 5′ cloning site unknown (unknown if destroyed)
Terms and licenses: Academic/Nonprofit Terms; Industry Terms: Not Available to Industry
How to cite: pXTK114 [Term_T0_PartType10] was a gift from Michael Springer (Addgene plasmid # 229351 ; http://n2t.net/addgene:229351 ; RRID:Addgene_229351)
