[The description below was written by a language model from this plasmid's Addgene catalogue record and pLannotate feature annotations shown in this document.]
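Description:
pXTK114 [Term_T0_PartType10] is a small (about 1.8 kb) Golden Gate part plasmid from the XanthoMoClo modular cloning toolkit, which was developed for genetic engineering of the bacterial genera Xanthobacter and Roseixanthobacter. It is built on the pXTK backbone and serves as a storage and donor vector rather than an expression construct in its own right. It is maintained in E. coli cloning strains such as DH5alpha under ampicillin selection. The annotated backbone is minimal, consisting of a ColE1/pMB1-type origin of replication and the TEM beta-lactamase gene (bla) driven by its native AmpR promoter and followed by the bacteriophage fd central terminator. The catalogue entry lists the plasmid as low copy, whereas the automated annotation labels the origin as belonging to the high-copy ColE1/pUC family. The record does not resolve this difference.

The only payload is the phage lambda t0 transcription terminator, a roughly 95 bp element located between the origin and the resistance cassette. It is catalogued as a "Part Type 10" module, meaning it occupies a defined position in the toolkit's hierarchical assembly scheme. In modular cloning systems of this kind, a part is normally excised with a Type IIS restriction enzyme to expose position-specific overhangs, so that it ligates in a fixed order with promoter, ribosome binding site, coding sequence and other parts to form a transcription unit. The feature table does not annotate the flanking restriction sites or overhangs, and the record gives the 5′ cloning site as unknown. The plasmid's use is to supply a standard terminator to end transcription in assembled bacterial expression cassettes.
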