Features (pLannotate 1.2.2; 5 found; start..end, strand, type, name):
      1..589     +  rep_origin     ori: high-copy-number ColE1/pMB1/pBR322/pUC origin of replication
    624..718     +  terminator     lambda t0 terminator: transcription terminator from phage lambda
    777..868     +  promoter       AmpR promoter: bla
    869..1726    +  CDS            bla: BLAT_ECOLX - Experimental evidence at protein level: Swiss-Prot protein existence level 1. TEM-type are the most prevalent beta-lactamases in enterobacteria; they hydrolyze the beta-lactam bond in susceptible beta-lactam antibiotics, thus conferring resistance to penicillins and cephalosporins. TEM-3 and TEM-4 are capable of hydrolyzing cefotaxime and ceftazidime. TEM-5 is capable of hydrolyzing ceftazidime. TEM-6 is capable of hydrolyzing ceftazidime and aztreonam. TEM-8/CAZ-2, TEM- 16/CAZ-7 and TEM-24/CAZ-6 are markedly active against ceftazidime. IRT- 4 shows resistance to beta-lactamase in
   1733..1772    +  terminator     fd terminator: central terminator from bacteriophage fd (Otsuka and Kunisawa, 1982)
>Addgene plasmid #229351 | pXTK114 [Term_T0_PartType10] | addgene full sequence | sequence record 464834 | Addgene NGS Result
TTGAGATCCTTTTTTTCTGCGCGTAATCTGCTGCTTGCAAACAAAAAAACCACCGCTACCAGCGGTGGTT
TGTTTGCCGGATCAAGAGCTACCAACTCTTTTTCCGAAGGTAACTGGCTTCAGCAGAGCGCAGATACCAA
ATACTGTTCTTCTAGTGTAGCCGTAGTTAGGCCACCACTTCAAGAACTCTGTAGCACCGCCTACATACCT
CGCTCTGCTAATCCTGTTACCAGTGGCTGCTGCCAGTGGCGATAAGTCGTGTCTTACCGGGTTGGACTCA
AGACGATAGTTACCGGATAAGGCGCAGCGGTCGGGCTGAACGGGGGGTTCGTGCACACAGCCCAGCTTGG
AGCGAACGACCTACACCGAACTGAGATACCTACAGCGTGAGCTATGAGAAAGCGCCACGCTTCCCGAAGG
GAGAAAGGCGGACAGGTATCCGGTAAGCGGCAGGGTCGGAACAGGAGAGCGCACGAGGGAGCTTCCAGGG
GGAAACGCCTGGTATCTTTATAGTCCTGTCGGGTTTCGCCACCTCTGACTTGAGCGTCGATTTTTGTGAT
GCTCGTCAGGGGGGCGGAGCCTATGGAAAAACGCCAGCAACGCGAGTCGGTCTCTATCTCTTGGACTCCT
GTTGATAGATCCAGTAATGACCTCAGAACTCCATCTGGATTTGTTCAGAACGCTCGGTTGCCGCCGGGCG
TTTTTTATTGGTGAGAATCCAGTACATGAGACCAGAGTAGCCCGCCTAATGAGCGGGCTTTTTTTTAATT
CCCCTATTTGTTTATTTTTCTAAATACATTCAAATATGTATCCGCTCATGAGACAATAACCCTGATAAAT
GCTTCAATAATATTGAAAAAGGAAGAGTATGAGCATTCAGCATTTTCGTGTGGCGCTGATTCCGTTTTTT
GCGGCGTTTTGCCTGCCGGTGTTTGCGCATCCGGAAACCCTGGTGAAAGTGAAAGATGCGGAAGATCAAC
TGGGTGCGCGCGTGGGCTATATTGAACTGGATCTGAACAGCGGCAAAATTCTGGAATCTTTTCGTCCGGA
AGAACGTTTTCCGATGATGAGCACCTTTAAAGTGCTGCTGTGCGGTGCGGTTCTGAGCCGTGTGGATGCG
GGCCAGGAACAACTGGGCCGTCGTATTCATTATAGCCAGAACGATCTGGTGGAATATAGCCCGGTGACCG
AAAAACATCTGACCGATGGCATGACCGTGCGTGAACTGTGCAGCGCGGCGATTACCATGAGCGATAACAC
CGCGGCGAACCTGCTGCTGACGACCATTGGCGGTCCGAAAGAACTGACCGCGTTTCTGCATAACATGGGC
GATCATGTGACCCGTCTGGATCGTTGGGAACCGGAACTGAACGAAGCGATTCCGAACGATGAACGTGATA
CCACCATGCCGGCAGCAATGGCGACCACCCTGCGTAAACTGCTGACGGGTGAGCTGCTGACCCTGGCAAG
CCGCCAGCAACTGATTGATTGGATGGAAGCGGATAAAGTGGCGGGTCCGCTGCTGCGTAGCGCGCTGCCG
GCTGGCTGGTTTATTGCGGATAAAAGCGGTGCGGGCGAACGTGGCAGCCGTGGCATTATTGCGGCGCTGG
GCCCGGATGGTAAACCGAGCCGTATTGTGGTGATTTATACCACCGGCAGCCAGGCGACGATGGATGAACG
TAACCGTCAGATTGCGGAAATTGGCGCGAGCCTGATTAAACATTGGTAAACCGATACAATTAAAGGCTCC
TTTTGGAGCCTTTTTTTTTGGACGACCCTTGTCAGATCAAAGGATCTTC
